Addgene plasmid #76380: MAP2K3 gRNA (BRDN0001146677)
Purpose: 3rd generation lentiviral gRNA plasmid targeting human MAP2K3
Depositing lab: John Doench & David Root. Depositing organization: Broad Institute. Publication: Optimized sgRNA design to maximize activity and minimize off-target effects of CRISPR-Cas9. Doench JG, Fusi N, Sullender M, Hegde M, Vaimberg EW, Donovan KF, Smith I, Tothova Z, Wilen C, Orchard R, Virgin HW, Listgarten J, Root DE. Nat Biotechnol. 2016 Jan 18. doi: 10.1038/nbt.3437. PubMed 26780180.
Backbone
  Vector backbone: lentiGuide-Puro
  Backbone manufacturer: Zhang Lab (Addgene plasmid # 52963)
  Vector type: Mammalian Expression, Lentiviral, CRISPR
  Selectable markers: Puromycin
Growth in bacteria
  Bacterial resistance: Ampicillin, 100 μg/mL
  Growth temperature: 37°C
  Growth strain: DH5alpha
  Copy number: High Copy
Gene/Insert
  Gene/Insert name: MAP2K3 (alt names: MAP2K3; NM_002756.4)
  gRNA/shRNA sequence: TTGGTGACCATCTCAGAACT
  Species: H. sapiens (human)
  Entrez Gene: MAP2K3 (a.k.a. MAPKK3, MEK3, MKK3, PRKMK3, SAPKK-2, SAPKK2)
  Promoter: hU6
  Cloning method: Unknown
  Sequencing primers: 5′ U6-F; 3′ pS2-R
Terms and licenses: Academic/Nonprofit Terms; Industry Terms: Not Available to Industry
Depositor comments: The gRNA was designed to target the following Genbank reference sequence(s): NM_002756.4,NM_145109.2. Note that this plasmid does NOT contain Cas9. It should be used in conjunction with lentiCas9-Blast (Addgene #52962) or otherwise with cell lines already expressing Cas9. Browse the full kinome gRNA library at http://www.addgene.org/pooled-library/broadgpp-human-kinome/ or visit http://www.broadinstitute.org/rnai/public/ for detailed protocols and information.
How to cite: MAP2K3 gRNA (BRDN0001146677) was a gift from John Doench & David Root (Addgene plasmid # 76380 ; http://n2t.net/addgene:76380 ; RRID:Addgene_76380)
