[The description below was written by a language model from this plasmid's Addgene catalogue record and pLannotate feature annotations shown in this document.]
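Description:
MAP2K3 gRNA (BRDN0001146677) is a third-generation lentiviral guide RNA plasmid built on the lentiGuide-Puro backbone and designed to direct Streptococcus pyogenes Cas9 to the human MAP2K3 gene (also known as MEK3 or MKK3). It is one clone from a human kinome-targeting gRNA collection. In bacteria it is maintained at high copy from a ColE1/pUC-type origin with ampicillin selection through β-lactamase. The backbone also carries an f1 origin, an SV40 origin and poly(A) signal, and remnants of lac and T7/T3 cloning-vector sequences.

The viral genome is transcribed from an RSV promoter fused to a truncated HIV-1 5' LTR, which makes packaging Tat-independent. It also contains the Ψ packaging signal with a gag fragment, the Rev response element, a cPPT/CTS element, and a self-inactivating ΔU3 3' LTR. Between the LTRs are two expression units. A human U6 RNA polymerase III promoter drives the 20-nucleotide MAP2K3 spacer joined to the Cas9 gRNA scaffold. An EF-1α core promoter with its intron A drives puromycin N-acetyltransferase, followed by a WPRE to enhance transcript expression, so transduced mammalian cells can be selected with puromycin.

The plasmid does not encode Cas9, so it is meant to be used with a separate Cas9 lentiviral vector or in cells that already express Cas9. The typical application is knockout of MAP2K3 in human cells. The depositor notes that the guide was designed against two MAP2K3 reference transcripts.
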