Features (pLannotate 1.2.2; 29 found; start..end, strand, type, name):
     14..80      +  CDS            small t antigen (fragment): SV40 (simian virus 40) small t antigen
    106..317     +  promoter       EF-1α core promoter: core promoter for human elongation factor EF-1α
    318..1256    +  intron         EF-1α intron A: intron upstream of the start codon of human EF-1α
   1278..1877    +  CDS            PuroR (fragment): puromycin N-acetyltransferase; pac from Streptomyces; confers resistance to puromycin
   1893..2481    +  misc_feature   WPRE: woodchuck hepatitis virus posttranscriptional regulatory element
   2532..2551    +  misc_feature   cPPT/CTS (fragment): central polypurine tract and central termination sequence of HIV-1
   2553..2786    +  LTR            3' LTR (ΔU3): self-inactivating 3' long terminal repeat (LTR) from HIV-1
   2864..2985    +  polyA_signal   SV40 poly(A) signal: SV40 polyadenylation signal
   3025..3160    +  rep_origin     SV40 ori: SV40 origin of replication
   3181..3199    -  promoter       T7 promoter: promoter for bacteriophage T7 RNA polymerase
   3207..3362    +  CDS            lacZα (fragment): LacZα fragment of β-galactosidase; lacZ fragment
   3367..3795    +  rep_origin     f1 ori (sequence partly withheld): f1 bacteriophage origin of replication; arrow indicates direction of (+) strand synthesis
   3848..3952    +  promoter       AmpR promoter: bla
   3953..4813    +  CDS            AmpR: β-lactamase; bla; confers resistance to ampicillin, carbenicillin, and related antibiotics
   4984..5572    +  rep_origin     ori: high-copy-number ColE1/pMB1/pBR322/pUC origin of replication
   5755..5847    +  CDS            lacI (fragment): lac repressor; lacI; The lac repressor binds to the lac operator to inhibit transcription in E. coli. This inhibition can be relieved by adding lactose or isopropyl-β-D-thiogalactopyranoside (IPTG).
   5860..5881    +  protein_bind   CAP binding site: CAP binding activates transcription in the presence of cAMP. E. coli catabolite activator protein
   5896..5926    +  promoter       lac promoter: promoter for the E. coli lac operon
   5934..5950    +  protein_bind   lac operator: The lac repressor binds to the lac operator to inhibit transcription in E. coli. This inhibition can be relieved by adding lactose or isopropyl-β-D-thiogalactopyranoside (IPTG). lac repressor encoded by lacI
   5995..6013    +  promoter       T3 promoter: promoter for bacteriophage T3 RNA polymerase
   6041..6267    +  promoter       RSV promoter: Rous sarcoma virus enhancer/promoter
   6268..6448    +  LTR            5' LTR (truncated): truncated 5' long terminal repeat (LTR) from HIV-1
   6495..6620    +  misc_feature   HIV-1 Ψ: packaging signal of human immunodeficiency virus type 1
   6604..6967    +  CDS            HIV-1 gag (fragment): gag protein from human immunodeficiency virus 1; gag
   7113..7346    +  misc_feature   RRE: The Rev response element (RRE) of HIV-1 allows for Rev-dependent mRNA export from the nucleus to the cytoplasm.
   7723..7749    +  CDS            Rev (fragment): human immunodeficiency virus 1 (HIV-1) Rev protein; rev; enhances nuclear export of unspliced and incompletely spliced viral mRNAs
   7753..7993    +  promoter       U6 promoter: RNA polymerase III promoter for human U6 snRNA
   8023..8098    +  misc_RNA       gRNA scaffold: guide RNA scaffold for the Streptococcus pyogenes CRISPR/Cas9 system
   8154..8271    +  misc_feature   cPPT/CTS: central polypurine tract and central termination sequence of HIV-1
>Addgene plasmid #76380 | MAP2K3 gRNA (BRDN0001146677) | addgene full sequence | sequence record 185728 | Addgene Assembled Sequence
CCCGGGTGCAAAGATGGATAAAGTTTTAAACAGAGAGGAATCTTTGCAGCTAATGGACCTTCTAGGTCTT
GAAAGGAGTGGGAATTGGCTCCGGTGCCCGTCAGTGGGCAGAGCGCACATCGCCCACAGTCCCCGAGAAG
TTGGGGGGAGGGGTCGGCAATTGATCCGGTGCCTAGAGAAGGTGGCGCGGGGTAAACTGGGAAAGTGATG
TCGTGTACTGGCTCCGCCTTTTTCCCGAGGGTGGGGGAGAACCGTATATAAGTGCAGTAGTCGCCGTGAA
CGTTCTTTTTCGCAACGGGTTTGCCGCCAGAACACAGGTAAGTGCCGTGTGTGGTTCCCGCGGGCCTGGC
CTCTTTACGGGTTATGGCCCTTGCGTGCCTTGAATTACTTCCACCTGGCTGCAGTACGTGATTCTTGATC
CCGAGCTTCGGGTTGGAAGTGGGTGGGAGAGTTCGAGGCCTTGCGCTTAAGGAGCCCCTTCGCCTCGTGC
TTGAGTTGAGGCCTGGCCTGGGCGCTGGGGCCGCCGCGTGCGAATCTGGTGGCACCTTCGCGCCTGTCTC
GCTGCTTTCGATAAGTCTCTAGCCATTTAAAATTTTTGATGACCTGCTGCGACGCTTTTTTTCTGGCAAG
ATAGTCTTGTAAATGCGGGCCAAGATCTGCACACTGGTATTTCGGTTTTTGGGGCCGCGGGCGGCGACGG
GGCCCGTGCGTCCCAGCGCACATGTTCGGCGAGGCGGGGCCTGCGAGCGCGGCCACCGAGAATCGGACGG
GGGTAGTCTCAAGCTGGCCGGCCTGCTCTGGTGCCTGGCCTCGCGCCGCCGTGTATCGCCCCGCCCTGGG
CGGCAAGGCTGGCCCGGTCGGCACCAGTTGCGTGAGCGGAAAGATGGCCGCTTCCCGGCCCTGCTGCAGG
GAGCTCAAAATGGAGGACGCGGCGCTCGGGAGAGCGGGCGGGTGAGTCACCCACACAAAGGAAAAGGGCC
TTTCCGTCCTCAGCCGTCGCTTCATGTGACTCCACGGAGTACCGGGCGCCGTCCAGGCACCTCGATTAGT
TCTCGAGCTTTTGGAGTACGTCGTCTTTAGGTTGGGGGGAGGGGTTTTATGCGATGGAGTTTCCCCACAC
TGAGTGGGTGGAGACTGAAGTTAGGCCAGCTTGGCACTTGATGTAATTCTCCTTGGAATTTGCCCTTTTT
GAGTTTGGATCTTGGTTCATTCTCAAGCCTCAGACAGTGGTTCAAAGTTTTTTTCTTCCATTTCAGGTGT
CGTGACGTACGGCCACCATGACCGAGTACAAGCCCACGGTGCGCCTCGCCACCCGCGACGACGTCCCCAG
GGCCGTACGCACCCTCGCCGCCGCGTTCGCCGACTACCCCGCCACGCGCCACACCGTCGATCCGGACCGC
CACATCGAGCGGGTCACCGAGCTGCAAGAACTCTTCCTCACGCGCGTCGGGCTCGACATCGGCAAGGTGT
GGGTCGCGGACGACGGCGCCGCCGTGGCGGTCTGGACCACGCCGGAGAGCGTCGAAGCGGGGGCGGTGTT
CGCCGAGATCGGCCCGCGCATGGCCGAGTTGAGCGGTTCCCGGCTGGCCGCGCAGCAACAGATGGAAGGC
CTCCTGGCGCCGCACCGGCCCAAGGAGCCCGCGTGGTTCCTGGCCACCGTCGGAGTCTCGCCCGACCACC
AGGGCAAGGGTCTGGGCAGCGCCGTCGTGCTCCCCGGAGTGGAGGCGGCCGAGCGCGCCGGGGTGCCCGC
CTTCCTGGAGACCTCCGCGCCCCGCAACCTCCCCTTCTACGAGCGGCTCGGCTTCACCGTCACCGCCGAC
GTCGAGGTGCCCGAAGGACCGCGCACCTGGTGCATGACCCGCAAGCCCGGTGCCTGAACGCGTTAAGTCG
ACAATCAACCTCTGGATTACAAAATTTGTGAAAGATTGACTGGTATTCTTAACTATGTTGCTCCTTTTAC
GCTATGTGGATACGCTGCTTTAATGCCTTTGTATCATGCTATTGCTTCCCGTATGGCTTTCATTTTCTCC
TCCTTGTATAAATCCTGGTTGCTGTCTCTTTATGAGGAGTTGTGGCCCGTTGTCAGGCAACGTGGCGTGG
TGTGCACTGTGTTTGCTGACGCAACCCCCACTGGTTGGGGCATTGCCACCACCTGTCAGCTCCTTTCCGG
GACTTTCGCTTTCCCCCTCCCTATTGCCACGGCGGAACTCATCGCCGCCTGCCTTGCCCGCTGCTGGACA
GGGGCTCGGCTGTTGGGCACTGACAATTCCGTGGTGTTGTCGGGGAAATCATCGTCCTTTCCTTGGCTGC
TCGCCTGTGTTGCCACCTGGATTCTGCGCGGGACGTCCTTCTGCTACGTCCCTTCGGCCCTCAATCCAGC
GGACCTTCCTTCCCGCGGCCTGCTGCCGGCTCTGCGGCCTCTTCCGCGTCTTCGCCTTCGCCCTCAGACG
AGTCGGATCTCCCTTTGGGCCGCCTCCCCGCGTCGACTTTAAGACCAATGACTTACAAGGCAGCTGTAGA
TCTTAGCCACTTTTTAAAAGAAAAGGGGGGACTGGAAGGGCTAATTCACTCCCAACGAAGACAAGATCTG
CTTTTTGCTTGTACTGGGTCTCTCTGGTTAGACCAGATCTGAGCCTGGGAGCTCTCTGGCTAACTAGGGA
ACCCACTGCTTAAGCCTCAATAAAGCTTGCCTTGAGTGCTTCAAGTAGTGTGTGCCCGTCTGTTGTGTGA
CTCTGGTAACTAGAGATCCCTCAGACCCTTTTAGTCAGTGTGGAAAATCTCTAGCAGTACGTATAGTAGT
TCATGTCATCTTATTATTCAGTATTTATAACTTGCAAAGAAATGAATATCAGAGAGTGAGAGGAACTTGT
TTATTGCAGCTTATAATGGTTACAAATAAAGCAATAGCATCACAAATTTCACAAATAAAGCATTTTTTTC
ACTGCATTCTAGTTGTGGTTTGTCCAAACTCATCAATGTATCTTATCATGTCTGGCTCTAGCTATCCCGC
CCCTAACTCCGCCCATCCCGCCCCTAACTCCGCCCAGTTCCGCCCATTCTCCGCCCCATGGCTGACTAAT
TTTTTTTATTTATGCAGAGGCCGAGGCCGCCTCGGCCTCTGAGCTATTCCAGAAGTAGTGAGGAGGCTTT
TTTGGAGGCCTAGGGACGTACCCAATTCGCCCTATAGTGAGTCGTATTACGCGCGCTCACTGGCCGTCGT
TTTACAACGTCGTGACTGGGAAAACCCTGGCGTTACCCAACTTAATCGCCTTGCAGCACATCCCCCTTTC
GCCAGCTGGCGTAATAGCGAAGAGGCCCGCACCGATCGCCCTTCCCAACAGTTGCGCAGCCTGAATGGCG
AATGGG
[124 nt withheld, positions 3367-3490]
C
[91 nt withheld, positions 3492-3582]
A
[49 nt withheld, positions 3584-3632]
CCTTTGACGTTGGAGTCCACGTTCTTT
[37 nt withheld, positions 3660-3696]
ACCCTATCTCGGTCTATTCTTTTGATTTATAAGGGATTTTGCCGATTTCGGCCTATTGGTTAAAAAATGA
GCTGATTTAACAAAAATTTAACGCGAATTTTAACAAAATATTAACGCTTACAATTTAGGTGGCACTTTTC
GGGGAAATGTGCGCGGAACCCCTATTTGTTTATTTTTCTAAATACATTCAAATATGTATCCGCTCATGAG
ACAATAACCCTGATAAATGCTTCAATAATATTGAAAAAGGAAGAGTATGAGTATTCAACATTTCCGTGTC
GCCCTTATTCCCTTTTTTGCGGCATTTTGCCTTCCTGTTTTTGCTCACCCAGAAACGCTGGTGAAAGTAA
AAGATGCTGAAGATCAGTTGGGTGCACGAGTGGGTTACATCGAACTGGATCTCAACAGCGGTAAGATCCT
TGAGAGTTTTCGCCCCGAAGAACGTTTTCCAATGATGAGCACTTTTAAAGTTCTGCTATGTGGCGCGGTA
TTATCCCGTATTGACGCCGGGCAAGAGCAACTCGGTCGCCGCATACACTATTCTCAGAATGACTTGGTTG
AGTACTCACCAGTCACAGAAAAGCATCTTACGGATGGCATGACAGTAAGAGAATTATGCAGTGCTGCCAT
AACCATGAGTGATAACACTGCGGCCAACTTACTTCTGACAACGATCGGAGGACCGAAGGAGCTAACCGCT
TTTTTGCACAACATGGGGGATCATGTAACTCGCCTTGATCGTTGGGAACCGGAGCTGAATGAAGCCATAC
CAAACGACGAGCGTGACACCACGATGCCTGTAGCAATGGCAACAACGTTGCGCAAACTATTAACTGGCGA
ACTACTTACTCTAGCTTCCCGGCAACAATTAATAGACTGGATGGAGGCGGATAAAGTTGCAGGACCACTT
CTGCGCTCGGCCCTTCCGGCTGGCTGGTTTATTGCTGATAAATCTGGAGCCGGTGAGCGTGGGTCTCGCG
GTATCATTGCAGCACTGGGGCCAGATGGTAAGCCCTCCCGTATCGTAGTTATCTACACGACGGGGAGTCA
GGCAACTATGGATGAACGAAATAGACAGATCGCTGAGATAGGTGCCTCACTGATTAAGCATTGGTAACTG
TCAGACCAAGTTTACTCATATATACTTTAGATTGATTTAAAACTTCATTTTTAATTTAAAAGGATCTAGG
TGAAGATCCTTTTTGATAATCTCATGACCAAAATCCCTTAACGTGAGTTTTCGTTCCACTGAGCGTCAGA
CCCCGTAGAAAAGATCAAAGGATCTTCTTGAGATCCTTTTTTTCTGCGCGTAATCTGCTGCTTGCAAACA
AAAAAACCACCGCTACCAGCGGTGGTTTGTTTGCCGGATCAAGAGCTACCAACTCTTTTTCCGAAGGTAA
CTGGCTTCAGCAGAGCGCAGATACCAAATACTGTTCTTCTAGTGTAGCCGTAGTTAGGCCACCACTTCAA
GAACTCTGTAGCACCGCCTACATACCTCGCTCTGCTAATCCTGTTACCAGTGGCTGCTGCCAGTGGCGAT
AAGTCGTGTCTTACCGGGTTGGACTCAAGACGATAGTTACCGGATAAGGCGCAGCGGTCGGGCTGAACGG
GGGGTTCGTGCACACAGCCCAGCTTGGAGCGAACGACCTACACCGAACTGAGATACCTACAGCGTGAGCT
ATGAGAAAGCGCCACGCTTCCCGAAGGGAGAAAGGCGGACAGGTATCCGGTAAGCGGCAGGGTCGGAACA
GGAGAGCGCACGAGGGAGCTTCCAGGGGGAAACGCCTGGTATCTTTATAGTCCTGTCGGGTTTCGCCACC
TCTGACTTGAGCGTCGATTTTTGTGATGCTCGTCAGGGGGGCGGAGCCTATGGAAAAACGCCAGCAACGC
GGCCTTTTTACGGTTCCTGGCCTTTTGCTGGCCTTTTGCTCACATGTTCTTTCCTGCGTTATCCCCTGAT
TCTGTGGATAACCGTATTACCGCCTTTGAGTGAGCTGATACCGCTCGCCGCAGCCGAACGACCGAGCGCA
GCGAGTCAGTGAGCGAGGAAGCGGAAGAGCGCCCAATACGCAAACCGCCTCTCCCCGCGCGTTGGCCGAT
TCATTAATGCAGCTGGCACGACAGGTTTCCCGACTGGAAAGCGGGCAGTGAGCGCAACGCAATTAATGTG
AGTTAGCTCACTCATTAGGCACCCCAGGCTTTACACTTTATGCTTCCGGCTCGTATGTTGTGTGGAATTG
TGAGCGGATAACAATTTCACACAGGAAACAGCTATGACCATGATTACGCCAAGCGCGCAATTAACCCTCA
CTAAAGGGAACAAAAGCTGGAGCTGCAAGCTTAATGTAGTCTTATGCAATACTCTTGTAGTCTTGCAACA
TGGTAACGATGAGTTAGCAACATGCCTTACAAGGAGAGAAAAAGCACCGTGCATGCCGATTGGTGGAAGT
AAGGTGGTACGATCGTGCCTTATTAGGAAGGCAACAGACGGGTCTGACATGGATTGGACGAACCACTGAA
TTGCCGCATTGCAGAGATATTGTATTTAAGTGCCTAGCTCGATACATAAACGGGTCTCTCTGGTTAGACC
AGATCTGAGCCTGGGAGCTCTCTGGCTAACTAGGGAACCCACTGCTTAAGCCTCAATAAAGCTTGCCTTG
AGTGCTTCAAGTAGTGTGTGCCCGTCTGTTGTGTGACTCTGGTAACTAGAGATCCCTCAGACCCTTTTAG
TCAGTGTGGAAAATCTCTAGCAGTGGCGCCCGAACAGGGACTTGAAAGCGAAAGGGAAACCAGAGGAGCT
CTCTCGACGCAGGACTCGGCTTGCTGAAGCGCGCACGGCAAGAGGCGAGGGGCGGCGACTGGTGAGTACG
CCAAAAATTTTGACTAGCGGAGGCTAGAAGGAGAGAGATGGGTGCGAGAGCGTCAGTATTAAGCGGGGGA
GAATTAGATCGCGATGGGAAAAAATTCGGTTAAGGCCAGGGGGAAAGAAAAAATATAAATTAAAACATAT
AGTATGGGCAAGCAGGGAGCTAGAACGATTCGCAGTTAATCCTGGCCTGTTAGAAACATCAGAAGGCTGT
AGACAAATACTGGGACAGCTACAACCATCCCTTCAGACAGGATCAGAAGAACTTAGATCATTATATAATA
CAGTAGCAACCCTCTATTGTGTGCATCAAAGGATAGAGATAAAAGACACCAAGGAAGCTTTAGACAAGAT
AGAGGAAGAGCAAAACAAAAGTAAGACCACCGCACAGCAAGCGGCCGCTGATCTTCAGACCTGGAGGAGG
AGATATGAGGGACAATTGGAGAAGTGAATTATATAAATATAAAGTAGTAAAAATTGAACCATTAGGAGTA
GCACCCACCAAGGCAAAGAGAAGAGTGGTGCAGAGAGAAAAAAGAGCAGTGGGAATAGGAGCTTTGTTCC
TTGGGTTCTTGGGAGCAGCAGGAAGCACTATGGGCGCAGCGTCAATGACGCTGACGGTACAGGCCAGACA
ATTATTGTCTGGTATAGTGCAGCAGCAGAACAATTTGCTGAGGGCTATTGAGGCGCAACAGCATCTGTTG
CAACTCACAGTCTGGGGCATCAAGCAGCTCCAGGCAAGAATCCTGGCTGTGGAAAGATACCTAAAGGATC
AACAGCTCCTGGGGATTTGGGGTTGCTCTGGAAAACTCATTTGCACCACTGCTGTGCCTTGGAATGCTAG
TTGGAGTAATAAATCTCTGGAACAGATTTGGAATCACACGACCTGGATGGAGTGGGACAGAGAAATTAAC
AATTACACAAGCTTAATACACTCCTTAATTGAAGAATCGCAAAACCAGCAAGAAAAGAATGAACAAGAAT
TATTGGAATTAGATAAATGGGCAAGTTTGTGGAATTGGTTTAACATAACAAATTGGCTGTGGTATATAAA
ATTATTCATAATGATAGTAGGAGGCTTGGTAGGTTTAAGAATAGTTTTTGCTGTACTTTCTATAGTGAAT
AGAGTTAGGCAGGGATATTCACCATTATCGTTTCAGACCCACCTCCCAACCCCGAGGGGACCCAGAGAGG
GCCTATTTCCCATGATTCCTTCATATTTGCATATACGATACAAGGCTGTTAGAGAGATAATTAGAATTAA
TTTGACTGTAAACACAAAGATATTAGTACAAAATACGTGACGTAGAAAGTAATAATTTCTTGGGTAGTTT
GCAGTTTTAAAATTATGTTTTAAAATGGACTATCATATGCTTACCGTAACTTGAAAGTATTTCGATTTCT
TGGCTTTATATATCTTGTGGAAAGGACGAAACACCGTTGGTGACCATCTCAGAACTGTTTTAGAGCTAGA
AATAGCAAGTTAAAATAAGGCTAGTCCGTTATCAACTTGAAAAAGTGGCACCGAGTCGGTGCTTTTTTAA
GCTTGGCGTAACTAGATCTTGAGACAAATGGCAGTATTCATCCACAATTTTAAAAGAAAAGGGGGGATTG
GGGGGTACAGTGCAGGGGAAAGAATAGTAGACATAATAGCAACAGACATACAAACTAAAGAATTACAAAA
ACAAATTACAAAAATTCAAAATTTTCGGGTTTATTACAGGGACAGCAGAGATCCACTTTGGCGCCGGCTC
GAGGGGG
