>Addgene plasmid #76380 | MAP2K3 gRNA (BRDN0001146677) | depositor partial sequence | sequence record 143840 | Target Sequence
TTGGTGACCATCTCAGAACT
