>Addgene plasmid #76380 | MAP2K3 gRNA (BRDN0001146677) | addgene partial sequence | sequence record 185727 | hU6-F
TAGAAAGTAATAATTTCTTGGGTAGTTTGCAGTTTTAAAATTATGTTTTAAAATGGACTATCATATGCTT
ACCGTAACTTGAAAGTATTTCGATTTCTTGGCTTTATATATCTTGTGGAAAGGACGAAACACCGTTGGTG
ACCATCTCAGAACTGTTTTAGAGCTAGAAATAGCAAGTTAAAATAAGGCTAGTCCGTTATCAACTTGAAA
AAGTGGCACCGAGTCGGTGCTTTTTTAAGCTTGGCGTAACTAGATCTTGAGACAAATGGCAGTATTCATC
CACAATTTTAAAAGAAAAGGGGGGATTGGGGGGTACAGTGCAGGGGAAAGAATAGTAGACATAATAGCAA
CAGACATACAAACTAAAGAATTACAAAAACAAATTACAAAAATTCAAAATTTTCGGGTTTATTACAGGGA
CAGCAGAGATCCACTTTGGCGCCGGCTCGAGGGGGCCCGGGTGCAAAGATGGATAAAGTTTTAAACAGAG
AGGAATCTTTGCAGCTAATGGACCTTCTAGGTCTTGAAAGGAGTGGGAATTGGCTCCGGTGCCCGTCAGT
GGGCAGAGCG
